>Addgene plasmid #77113 | MPP4 gRNA (BRDN0001148512) | addgene full sequence | sequence record 187142 | Addgene Assembled Sequence
CCCGGGTGCAAAGATGGATAAAGTTTTAAACAGAGAGGAATCTTTGCAGCTAATGGACCTTCTAGGTCTT
GAAAGGAGTGGGAATTGGCTCCGGTGCCCGTCAGTGGGCAGAGCGCACATCGCCCACAGTCCCCGAGAAG
TTGGGGGGAGGGGTCGGCAATTGATCCGGTGCCTAGAGAAGGTGGCGCGGGGTAAACTGGGAAAGTGATG
TCGTGTACTGGCTCCGCCTTTTTCCCGAGGGTGGGGGAGAACCGTATATAAGTGCAGTAGTCGCCGTGAA
CGTTCTTTTTCGCAACGGGTTTGCCGCCAGAACACAGGTAAGTGCCGTGTGTGGTTCCCGCGGGCCTGGC
CTCTTTACGGGTTATGGCCCTTGCGTGCCTTGAATTACTTCCACCTGGCTGCAGTACGTGATTCTTGATC
CCGAGCTTCGGGTTGGAAGTGGGTGGGAGAGTTCGAGGCCTTGCGCTTAAGGAGCCCCTTCGCCTCGTGC
TTGAGTTGAGGCCTGGCCTGGGCGCTGGGGCCGCCGCGTGCGAATCTGGTGGCACCTTCGCGCCTGTCTC
GCTGCTTTCGATAAGTCTCTAGCCATTTAAAATTTTTGATGACCTGCTGCGACGCTTTTTTTCTGGCAAG
ATAGTCTTGTAAATGCGGGCCAAGATCTGCACACTGGTATTTCGGTTTTTGGGGCCGCGGGCGGCGACGG
GGCCCGTGCGTCCCAGCGCACATGTTCGGCGAGGCGGGGCCTGCGAGCGCGGCCACCGAGAATCGGACGG
GGGTAGTCTCAAGCTGGCCGGCCTGCTCTGGTGCCTGGCCTCGCGCCGCCGTGTATCGCCCCGCCCTGGG
CGGCAAGGCTGGCCCGGTCGGCACCAGTTGCGTGAGCGGAAAGATGGCCGCTTCCCGGCCCTGCTGCAGG
GAGCTCAAAATGGAGGACGCGGCGCTCGGGAGAGCGGGCGGGTGAGTCACCCACACAAAGGAAAAGGGCC
TTTCCGTCCTCAGCCGTCGCTTCATGTGACTCCACGGAGTACCGGGCGCCGTCCAGGCACCTCGATTAGT
TCTCGAGCTTTTGGAGTACGTCGTCTTTAGGTTGGGGGGAGGGGTTTTATGCGATGGAGTTTCCCCACAC
TGAGTGGGTGGAGACTGAAGTTAGGCCAGCTTGGCACTTGATGTAATTCTCCTTGGAATTTGCCCTTTTT
GAGTTTGGATCTTGGTTCATTCTCAAGCCTCAGACAGTGGTTCAAAGTTTTTTTCTTCCATTTCAGGTGT
CGTGACGTACGGCCACCATGACCGAGTACAAGCCCACGGTGCGCCTCGCCACCCGCGACGACGTCCCCAG
GGCCGTACGCACCCTCGCCGCCGCGTTCGCCGACTACCCCGCCACGCGCCACACCGTCGATCCGGACCGC
CACATCGAGCGGGTCACCGAGCTGCAAGAACTCTTCCTCACGCGCGTCGGGCTCGACATCGGCAAGGTGT
GGGTCGCGGACGACGGCGCCGCCGTGGCGGTCTGGACCACGCCGGAGAGCGTCGAAGCGGGGGCGGTGTT
CGCCGAGATCGGCCCGCGCATGGCCGAGTTGAGCGGTTCCCGGCTGGCCGCGCAGCAACAGATGGAAGGC
CTCCTGGCGCCGCACCGGCCCAAGGAGCCCGCGTGGTTCCTGGCCACCGTCGGAGTCTCGCCCGACCACC
AGGGCAAGGGTCTGGGCAGCGCCGTCGTGCTCCCCGGAGTGGAGGCGGCCGAGCGCGCCGGGGTGCCCGC
CTTCCTGGAGACCTCCGCGCCCCGCAACCTCCCCTTCTACGAGCGGCTCGGCTTCACCGTCACCGCCGAC
GTCGAGGTGCCCGAAGGACCGCGCACCTGGTGCATGACCCGCAAGCCCGGTGCCTGAACGCGTTAAGTCG
ACAATCAACCTCTGGATTACAAAATTTGTGAAAGATTGACTGGTATTCTTAACTATGTTGCTCCTTTTAC
GCTATGTGGATACGCTGCTTTAATGCCTTTGTATCATGCTATTGCTTCCCGTATGGCTTTCATTTTCTCC
TCCTTGTATAAATCCTGGTTGCTGTCTCTTTATGAGGAGTTGTGGCCCGTTGTCAGGCAACGTGGCGTGG
TGTGCACTGTGTTTGCTGACGCAACCCCCACTGGTTGGGGCATTGCCACCACCTGTCAGCTCCTTTCCGG
GACTTTCGCTTTCCCCCTCCCTATTGCCACGGCGGAACTCATCGCCGCCTGCCTTGCCCGCTGCTGGACA
GGGGCTCGGCTGTTGGGCACTGACAATTCCGTGGTGTTGTCGGGGAAATCATCGTCCTTTCCTTGGCTGC
TCGCCTGTGTTGCCACCTGGATTCTGCGCGGGACGTCCTTCTGCTACGTCCCTTCGGCCCTCAATCCAGC
GGACCTTCCTTCCCGCGGCCTGCTGCCGGCTCTGCGGCCTCTTCCGCGTCTTCGCCTTCGCCCTCAGACG
AGTCGGATCTCCCTTTGGGCCGCCTCCCCGCGTCGACTTTAAGACCAATGACTTACAAGGCAGCTGTAGA
TCTTAGCCACTTTTTAAAAGAAAAGGGGGGACTGGAAGGGCTAATTCACTCCCAACGAAGACAAGATCTG
CTTTTTGCTTGTACTGGGTCTCTCTGGTTAGACCAGATCTGAGCCTGGGAGCTCTCTGGCTAACTAGGGA
ACCCACTGCTTAAGCCTCAATAAAGCTTGCCTTGAGTGCTTCAAGTAGTGTGTGCCCGTCTGTTGTGTGA
CTCTGGTAACTAGAGATCCCTCAGACCCTTTTAGTCAGTGTGGAAAATCTCTAGCAGTACGTATAGTAGT
TCATGTCATCTTATTATTCAGTATTTATAACTTGCAAAGAAATGAATATCAGAGAGTGAGAGGAACTTGT
TTATTGCAGCTTATAATGGTTACAAATAAAGCAATAGCATCACAAATTTCACAAATAAAGCATTTTTTTC
ACTGCATTCTAGTTGTGGTTTGTCCAAACTCATCAATGTATCTTATCATGTCTGGCTCTAGCTATCCCGC
CCCTAACTCCGCCCATCCCGCCCCTAACTCCGCCCAGTTCCGCCCATTCTCCGCCCCATGGCTGACTAAT
TTTTTTTATTTATGCAGAGGCCGAGGCCGCCTCGGCCTCTGAGCTATTCCAGAAGTAGTGAGGAGGCTTT
TTTGGAGGCCTAGGGACGTACCCAATTCGCCCTATAGTGAGTCGTATTACGCGCGCTCACTGGCCGTCGT
TTTACAACGTCGTGACTGGGAAAACCCTGGCGTTACCCAACTTAATCGCCTTGCAGCACATCCCCCTTTC
GCCAGCTGGCGTAATAGCGAAGAGGCCCGCACCGATCGCCCTTCCCAACAGTTGCGCAGCCTGAATGGCG
AATGGG
[124 nt withheld, positions 3367-3490]
C
[91 nt withheld, positions 3492-3582]
A
[49 nt withheld, positions 3584-3632]
CCTTTGACGTTGGAGTCCACGTTCTTT
[37 nt withheld, positions 3660-3696]
ACCCTATCTCGGTCTATTCTTTTGATTTATAAGGGATTTTGCCGATTTCGGCCTATTGGTTAAAAAATGA
GCTGATTTAACAAAAATTTAACGCGAATTTTAACAAAATATTAACGCTTACAATTTAGGTGGCACTTTTC
GGGGAAATGTGCGCGGAACCCCTATTTGTTTATTTTTCTAAATACATTCAAATATGTATCCGCTCATGAG
ACAATAACCCTGATAAATGCTTCAATAATATTGAAAAAGGAAGAGTATGAGTATTCAACATTTCCGTGTC
GCCCTTATTCCCTTTTTTGCGGCATTTTGCCTTCCTGTTTTTGCTCACCCAGAAACGCTGGTGAAAGTAA
AAGATGCTGAAGATCAGTTGGGTGCACGAGTGGGTTACATCGAACTGGATCTCAACAGCGGTAAGATCCT
TGAGAGTTTTCGCCCCGAAGAACGTTTTCCAATGATGAGCACTTTTAAAGTTCTGCTATGTGGCGCGGTA
TTATCCCGTATTGACGCCGGGCAAGAGCAACTCGGTCGCCGCATACACTATTCTCAGAATGACTTGGTTG
AGTACTCACCAGTCACAGAAAAGCATCTTACGGATGGCATGACAGTAAGAGAATTATGCAGTGCTGCCAT
AACCATGAGTGATAACACTGCGGCCAACTTACTTCTGACAACGATCGGAGGACCGAAGGAGCTAACCGCT
TTTTTGCACAACATGGGGGATCATGTAACTCGCCTTGATCGTTGGGAACCGGAGCTGAATGAAGCCATAC
CAAACGACGAGCGTGACACCACGATGCCTGTAGCAATGGCAACAACGTTGCGCAAACTATTAACTGGCGA
ACTACTTACTCTAGCTTCCCGGCAACAATTAATAGACTGGATGGAGGCGGATAAAGTTGCAGGACCACTT
CTGCGCTCGGCCCTTCCGGCTGGCTGGTTTATTGCTGATAAATCTGGAGCCGGTGAGCGTGGGTCTCGCG
GTATCATTGCAGCACTGGGGCCAGATGGTAAGCCCTCCCGTATCGTAGTTATCTACACGACGGGGAGTCA
GGCAACTATGGATGAACGAAATAGACAGATCGCTGAGATAGGTGCCTCACTGATTAAGCATTGGTAACTG
TCAGACCAAGTTTACTCATATATACTTTAGATTGATTTAAAACTTCATTTTTAATTTAAAAGGATCTAGG
TGAAGATCCTTTTTGATAATCTCATGACCAAAATCCCTTAACGTGAGTTTTCGTTCCACTGAGCGTCAGA
CCCCGTAGAAAAGATCAAAGGATCTTCTTGAGATCCTTTTTTTCTGCGCGTAATCTGCTGCTTGCAAACA
AAAAAACCACCGCTACCAGCGGTGGTTTGTTTGCCGGATCAAGAGCTACCAACTCTTTTTCCGAAGGTAA
CTGGCTTCAGCAGAGCGCAGATACCAAATACTGTTCTTCTAGTGTAGCCGTAGTTAGGCCACCACTTCAA
GAACTCTGTAGCACCGCCTACATACCTCGCTCTGCTAATCCTGTTACCAGTGGCTGCTGCCAGTGGCGAT
AAGTCGTGTCTTACCGGGTTGGACTCAAGACGATAGTTACCGGATAAGGCGCAGCGGTCGGGCTGAACGG
GGGGTTCGTGCACACAGCCCAGCTTGGAGCGAACGACCTACACCGAACTGAGATACCTACAGCGTGAGCT
ATGAGAAAGCGCCACGCTTCCCGAAGGGAGAAAGGCGGACAGGTATCCGGTAAGCGGCAGGGTCGGAACA
GGAGAGCGCACGAGGGAGCTTCCAGGGGGAAACGCCTGGTATCTTTATAGTCCTGTCGGGTTTCGCCACC
TCTGACTTGAGCGTCGATTTTTGTGATGCTCGTCAGGGGGGCGGAGCCTATGGAAAAACGCCAGCAACGC
GGCCTTTTTACGGTTCCTGGCCTTTTGCTGGCCTTTTGCTCACATGTTCTTTCCTGCGTTATCCCCTGAT
TCTGTGGATAACCGTATTACCGCCTTTGAGTGAGCTGATACCGCTCGCCGCAGCCGAACGACCGAGCGCA
GCGAGTCAGTGAGCGAGGAAGCGGAAGAGCGCCCAATACGCAAACCGCCTCTCCCCGCGCGTTGGCCGAT
TCATTAATGCAGCTGGCACGACAGGTTTCCCGACTGGAAAGCGGGCAGTGAGCGCAACGCAATTAATGTG
AGTTAGCTCACTCATTAGGCACCCCAGGCTTTACACTTTATGCTTCCGGCTCGTATGTTGTGTGGAATTG
TGAGCGGATAACAATTTCACACAGGAAACAGCTATGACCATGATTACGCCAAGCGCGCAATTAACCCTCA
CTAAAGGGAACAAAAGCTGGAGCTGCAAGCTTAATGTAGTCTTATGCAATACTCTTGTAGTCTTGCAACA
TGGTAACGATGAGTTAGCAACATGCCTTACAAGGAGAGAAAAAGCACCGTGCATGCCGATTGGTGGAAGT
AAGGTGGTACGATCGTGCCTTATTAGGAAGGCAACAGACGGGTCTGACATGGATTGGACGAACCACTGAA
TTGCCGCATTGCAGAGATATTGTATTTAAGTGCCTAGCTCGATACATAAACGGGTCTCTCTGGTTAGACC
AGATCTGAGCCTGGGAGCTCTCTGGCTAACTAGGGAACCCACTGCTTAAGCCTCAATAAAGCTTGCCTTG
AGTGCTTCAAGTAGTGTGTGCCCGTCTGTTGTGTGACTCTGGTAACTAGAGATCCCTCAGACCCTTTTAG
TCAGTGTGGAAAATCTCTAGCAGTGGCGCCCGAACAGGGACTTGAAAGCGAAAGGGAAACCAGAGGAGCT
CTCTCGACGCAGGACTCGGCTTGCTGAAGCGCGCACGGCAAGAGGCGAGGGGCGGCGACTGGTGAGTACG
CCAAAAATTTTGACTAGCGGAGGCTAGAAGGAGAGAGATGGGTGCGAGAGCGTCAGTATTAAGCGGGGGA
GAATTAGATCGCGATGGGAAAAAATTCGGTTAAGGCCAGGGGGAAAGAAAAAATATAAATTAAAACATAT
AGTATGGGCAAGCAGGGAGCTAGAACGATTCGCAGTTAATCCTGGCCTGTTAGAAACATCAGAAGGCTGT
AGACAAATACTGGGACAGCTACAACCATCCCTTCAGACAGGATCAGAAGAACTTAGATCATTATATAATA
CAGTAGCAACCCTCTATTGTGTGCATCAAAGGATAGAGATAAAAGACACCAAGGAAGCTTTAGACAAGAT
AGAGGAAGAGCAAAACAAAAGTAAGACCACCGCACAGCAAGCGGCCGCTGATCTTCAGACCTGGAGGAGG
AGATATGAGGGACAATTGGAGAAGTGAATTATATAAATATAAAGTAGTAAAAATTGAACCATTAGGAGTA
GCACCCACCAAGGCAAAGAGAAGAGTGGTGCAGAGAGAAAAAAGAGCAGTGGGAATAGGAGCTTTGTTCC
TTGGGTTCTTGGGAGCAGCAGGAAGCACTATGGGCGCAGCGTCAATGACGCTGACGGTACAGGCCAGACA
ATTATTGTCTGGTATAGTGCAGCAGCAGAACAATTTGCTGAGGGCTATTGAGGCGCAACAGCATCTGTTG
CAACTCACAGTCTGGGGCATCAAGCAGCTCCAGGCAAGAATCCTGGCTGTGGAAAGATACCTAAAGGATC
AACAGCTCCTGGGGATTTGGGGTTGCTCTGGAAAACTCATTTGCACCACTGCTGTGCCTTGGAATGCTAG
TTGGAGTAATAAATCTCTGGAACAGATTTGGAATCACACGACCTGGATGGAGTGGGACAGAGAAATTAAC
AATTACACAAGCTTAATACACTCCTTAATTGAAGAATCGCAAAACCAGCAAGAAAAGAATGAACAAGAAT
TATTGGAATTAGATAAATGGGCAAGTTTGTGGAATTGGTTTAACATAACAAATTGGCTGTGGTATATAAA
ATTATTCATAATGATAGTAGGAGGCTTGGTAGGTTTAAGAATAGTTTTTGCTGTACTTTCTATAGTGAAT
AGAGTTAGGCAGGGATATTCACCATTATCGTTTCAGACCCACCTCCCAACCCCGAGGGGACCCAGAGAGG
GCCTATTTCCCATGATTCCTTCATATTTGCATATACGATACAAGGCTGTTAGAGAGATAATTAGAATTAA
TTTGACTGTAAACACAAAGATATTAGTACAAAATACGTGACGTAGAAAGTAATAATTTCTTGGGTAGTTT
GCAGTTTTAAAATTATGTTTTAAAATGGACTATCATATGCTTACCGTAACTTGAAAGTATTTCGATTTCT
TGGCTTTATATATCTTGTGGAAAGGACGAAACACCGACGATCTCCTCCACTCGCCGGTTTTAGAGCTAGA
AATAGCAAGTTAAAATAAGGCTAGTCCGTTATCAACTTGAAAAAGTGGCACCGAGTCGGTGCTTTTTTAA
GCTTGGCGTAACTAGATCTTGAGACAAATGGCAGTATTCATCCACAATTTTAAAAGAAAAGGGGGGATTG
GGGGGTACAGTGCAGGGGAAAGAATAGTAGACATAATAGCAACAGACATACAAACTAAAGAATTACAAAA
ACAAATTACAAAAATTCAAAATTTTCGGGTTTATTACAGGGACAGCAGAGATCCACTTTGGCGCCGGCTC
GAGGGGG
Features (pLannotate 1.2.2; 29 found; start..end, strand, type, name):
     14..80      +  CDS            small t antigen (fragment): SV40 (simian virus 40) small t antigen
    106..317     +  promoter       EF-1α core promoter: core promoter for human elongation factor EF-1α
    318..1256    +  intron         EF-1α intron A: intron upstream of the start codon of human EF-1α
   1278..1877    +  CDS            PuroR (fragment): puromycin N-acetyltransferase; pac from Streptomyces; confers resistance to puromycin
   1893..2481    +  misc_feature   WPRE: woodchuck hepatitis virus posttranscriptional regulatory element
   2532..2551    +  misc_feature   cPPT/CTS (fragment): central polypurine tract and central termination sequence of HIV-1
   2553..2786    +  LTR            3' LTR (ΔU3): self-inactivating 3' long terminal repeat (LTR) from HIV-1
   2864..2985    +  polyA_signal   SV40 poly(A) signal: SV40 polyadenylation signal
   3025..3160    +  rep_origin     SV40 ori: SV40 origin of replication
   3181..3199    -  promoter       T7 promoter: promoter for bacteriophage T7 RNA polymerase
   3207..3362    +  CDS            lacZα (fragment): LacZα fragment of β-galactosidase; lacZ fragment
   3367..3795    +  rep_origin     f1 ori (sequence partly withheld): f1 bacteriophage origin of replication; arrow indicates direction of (+) strand synthesis
   3848..3952    +  promoter       AmpR promoter: bla
   3953..4813    +  CDS            AmpR: β-lactamase; bla; confers resistance to ampicillin, carbenicillin, and related antibiotics
   4984..5572    +  rep_origin     ori: high-copy-number ColE1/pMB1/pBR322/pUC origin of replication
   5755..5847    +  CDS            lacI (fragment): lac repressor; lacI; The lac repressor binds to the lac operator to inhibit transcription in E. coli. This inhibition can be relieved by adding lactose or isopropyl-β-D-thiogalactopyranoside (IPTG).
   5860..5881    +  protein_bind   CAP binding site: CAP binding activates transcription in the presence of cAMP. E. coli catabolite activator protein
   5896..5926    +  promoter       lac promoter: promoter for the E. coli lac operon
   5934..5950    +  protein_bind   lac operator: The lac repressor binds to the lac operator to inhibit transcription in E. coli. This inhibition can be relieved by adding lactose or isopropyl-β-D-thiogalactopyranoside (IPTG). lac repressor encoded by lacI
   5995..6013    +  promoter       T3 promoter: promoter for bacteriophage T3 RNA polymerase
   6041..6267    +  promoter       RSV promoter: Rous sarcoma virus enhancer/promoter
   6268..6448    +  LTR            5' LTR (truncated): truncated 5' long terminal repeat (LTR) from HIV-1
   6495..6620    +  misc_feature   HIV-1 Ψ: packaging signal of human immunodeficiency virus type 1
   6604..6967    +  CDS            HIV-1 gag (fragment): gag protein from human immunodeficiency virus 1; gag
   7113..7346    +  misc_feature   RRE: The Rev response element (RRE) of HIV-1 allows for Rev-dependent mRNA export from the nucleus to the cytoplasm.
   7723..7749    +  CDS            Rev (fragment): human immunodeficiency virus 1 (HIV-1) Rev protein; rev; enhances nuclear export of unspliced and incompletely spliced viral mRNAs
   7753..7993    +  promoter       U6 promoter: RNA polymerase III promoter for human U6 snRNA
   8023..8098    +  misc_RNA       gRNA scaffold: guide RNA scaffold for the Streptococcus pyogenes CRISPR/Cas9 system
   8154..8271    +  misc_feature   cPPT/CTS: central polypurine tract and central termination sequence of HIV-1
