[The description below was written by a language model from this plasmid's Addgene catalogue record and pLannotate feature annotations shown in this document.]
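Description:
MPP4 gRNA (BRDN0001148512) is a third-generation lentiviral CRISPR guide plasmid built on the lentiGuide-Puro backbone, carrying a single guide RNA directed against human MPP4 (also known as ALS2CR5 or DLG6), designed against the reference transcript NM_033066.2. It is propagated in E. coli as a high-copy plasmid through a ColE1/pUC-type origin with ampicillin selection from the β-lactamase gene. The backbone also carries an f1 origin, an SV40 origin and poly(A) signal, and remnants of a lac/T7/T3 cloning region.

The lentiviral transfer cassette begins with an RSV promoter fused to a truncated HIV-1 5' LTR, which allows Tat-independent production of genomic RNA. This is followed by the Ψ packaging signal with a partial gag sequence and by the RRE for Rev-dependent nuclear export. A cPPT/CTS element lies between the guide cassette and the EF-1α promoter. Within the provirus, a human U6 RNA polymerase III promoter drives the MPP4-specific spacer joined to the Streptococcus pyogenes Cas9 guide RNA scaffold. A separate EF-1α core promoter with its intron A drives the puromycin N-acetyltransferase gene, so transduced mammalian cells can be selected with puromycin. A WPRE enhances transcript expression, and the ΔU3 3' LTR makes the integrated vector self-inactivating.

The plasmid does not encode Cas9. It is meant to be used with a separate Cas9 vector such as lentiCas9-Blast, or in cells that already express Cas9, to disrupt MPP4. It is one member of a human kinome guide collection associated with work on optimised sgRNA design for improved on-target activity and reduced off-target effects.
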