Addgene plasmid #77113: MPP4 gRNA (BRDN0001148512)
Purpose: 3rd generation lentiviral gRNA plasmid targeting human MPP4
Depositing lab: John Doench & David Root. Depositing organization: Broad Institute. Publication: Optimized sgRNA design to maximize activity and minimize off-target effects of CRISPR-Cas9. Doench JG, Fusi N, Sullender M, Hegde M, Vaimberg EW, Donovan KF, Smith I, Tothova Z, Wilen C, Orchard R, Virgin HW, Listgarten J, Root DE. Nat Biotechnol. 2016 Jan 18. doi: 10.1038/nbt.3437. PubMed 26780180.
Backbone
  Vector backbone: lentiGuide-Puro
  Backbone manufacturer: Zhang Lab (Addgene plasmid # 52963)
  Vector type: Mammalian Expression, Lentiviral, CRISPR
  Selectable markers: Puromycin
Growth in bacteria
  Bacterial resistance: Ampicillin, 100 μg/mL
  Growth temperature: 37°C
  Growth strain: DH5alpha
  Copy number: High Copy
Gene/Insert
  Gene/Insert name: MPP4 (alt names: MPP4; NM_033066.2)
  gRNA/shRNA sequence: ACGATCTCCTCCACTCGCCG
  Species: H. sapiens (human)
  Entrez Gene: MPP4 (a.k.a. ALS2CR5, DLG6)
  Promoter: hU6
  Cloning method: Unknown
  Sequencing primers: 5′ U6-F; 3′ pS2-R
Terms and licenses: Academic/Nonprofit Terms; Industry Terms: Not Available to Industry
Depositor comments: The gRNA was designed to target the following Genbank reference sequence(s): NM_033066.2. Note that this plasmid does NOT contain Cas9. It should be used in conjunction with lentiCas9-Blast (Addgene #52962) or otherwise with cell lines already expressing Cas9. Browse the full kinome gRNA library at http://www.addgene.org/pooled-library/broadgpp-human-kinome/ or visit http://www.broadinstitute.org/rnai/public/ for detailed protocols and information.
How to cite: MPP4 gRNA (BRDN0001148512) was a gift from John Doench & David Root (Addgene plasmid # 77113 ; http://n2t.net/addgene:77113 ; RRID:Addgene_77113)
