>Addgene plasmid #77113 | MPP4 gRNA (BRDN0001148512) | depositor partial sequence | sequence record 144573 | Target Sequence
ACGATCTCCTCCACTCGCCG
