>Addgene plasmid #77113 | MPP4 gRNA (BRDN0001148512) | addgene partial sequence | sequence record 187141 | hU6-F
TAGAAAGTAATAATTTCTTGGGTAGTTTGCAGTTTTAAAATTATGTTTTAAAATGGACTATCATATGCTT
ACCGTAACTTGAAAGTATTTCGATTTCTTGGCTTTATATATCTTGTGGAAAGGACGAAACACCGACGATC
TCCTCCACTCGCCGGTTTTAGAGCTAGAAATAGCAAGTTAAAATAAGGCTAGTCCGTTATCAACTTGAAA
AAGTGGCACCGAGTCGGTGCTTTTTTAAGCTTGGCGTAACTAGATCTTGAGACAAATGGCAGTATTCATC
CACAATTTTAAAAGAAAAGGGGGGATTGGGGGGTACAGTGCAGGGGAAAGAATAGTAGACATAATAGCAA
CAGACATACAAACTAAAGAATTACAAAAACAAATTACAAAAATTCAAAATTTTCGGGTTTATTACAGGGA
CAGCAGAGATCCACTTTGGCGCCGGCTCGAGGGGGCCCGGGTGCAAAGATGGATAAAGTTTTAAACAGAG
AGGAATCTTTGCAGCTAATGGACCTTCTAGGTCTTGAAAGGAGTGGGAATTGGCTCCGGTGCCCGTCAGT
GGGCAGAGCG
